>Addgene plasmid #223307 | pTag4C_NLGN1-delPBM(TTRV)-CTEV-2xHA | addgene full sequence | sequence record 449419 | Addgene NGS Result
ATGCATTAGTTATTAATAGTAATCAATTACGGGGTCATTAGTTCATAGCCCATATATGGAGTTCCGCGTT
ACATAACTTACGGTAAATGGCCCGCCTGGCTGACCGCCCAACGACCCCCGCCCATTGACGTCAATAATGA
CGTATGTTCCCATAGTAACGCCAATAGGGACTTTCCATTGACGTCAATGGGTGGAGTATTTACGGTAAAC
TGCCCACTTGGCAGTACATCAAGTGTATCATATGCCAAGTACGCCCCCTATTGACGTCAATGACGGTAAA
TGGCCCGCCTGGCATTATGCCCAGTACATGACCTTATGGGACTTTCCTACTTGGCAGTACATCTACGTAT
TAGTCATCGCTATTACCATGGTGATGCGGTTTTGGCAGTACATCAATGGGCGTGGATAGCGGTTTGACTC
ACGGGGATTTCCAAGTCTCCACCCCATTGACGTCAATGGGAGTTTGTTTTGGCACCAAAATCAACGGGAC
TTTCCAAAATGTCGTAACAACTCCGCCCCATTGACGCAAATGGGCGGTAGGCGTGTACGGTGGGAGGTCT
ATATAAGCAGAGCTGGTTTAGTGAACCGTCAGATCCGCTAGCGATTACGCCAAGCTCGAAATTAACCCTC
ACTAAAGGGAACAAAAGCTGGAGCTCCACCGCGGTGGCGGCCGCTCGATCAACAAGTTTGTACAAAAAAG
CAGGCTCCATGGCACTTCCCAGATGCATGTGGCCAAATTATGTTTGGAGAGCTATGATGGCATGTGTGGT
CCACAGGGGATCCGGTGCCCCATTGACTCTCTGCTTGTTGGGATGTTTGCTACAGACTTTTCACGTACTC
TCTCAAAAGTATCCATACGACGTTCCGGACTACGCATTGGATGATGTAGACCCATTGGTTACTACTAACT
TTGGCAAGATTAGGGGAATTAAGAAAGAACTCAATAATGAAATTTTGGGTCCTGTCATTCAGTTTCTTGG
GGTTCCATATGCCGCTCCACCAACAGGAGAACATCGTTTCCAGCCTCCAGAACCACCATCTCCCTGGTCT
GACATCCGGAACGCCACTCAGTTTGCTCCTGTATGTCCCCAGAATATCATTGATGGCAGATTGCCTGAAG
TTATGCTTCCTGTGTGGTTCACTAATAACTTGGATGTGGTTTCATCATACGTCCAAGACCAGAGTGAAGA
CTGTCTATACTTAAACATCTATGTCCCAACTGAAGATGATATTCGGGACAGTGGGGGTCCCAAACCAGTG
ATGGTGTACATCCATGGCGGCTCTTACATGGAAGGTACTGGAAATCTGTATGATGGGAGTGTCTTGGCAA
GCTATGGCAATGTGATCGTCATCACAGTCAACTATCGGCTTGGGGTACTTGGCTTCTTGAGCACAGGGGA
TCAGGCTGCCAAAGGAAACTACGGGCTCCTTGACCTCATCCAGGCCCTAAGATGGACCAGCGAGAACATT
GGGTTCTTTGGTGGTGACCCCTTGCGAATCACTGTGTTTGGATCAGGCGCTGGGGGTTCATGTGTCAACC
TGCTGACTTTATCCCATTATTCTGAAGGACTTTTTCAACGAGCAATAGCTCAGAGTGGAACAGCCCTTTC
CAGCTGGGCTGTTAGTTTCCAGCCTGCAAAATACGCTAGAATTCTGGCCACAAAAGTTGGCTGCAATGTT
TCAGATACAGTAGAGTTAGTAGAATGCCTGCAGAAGAAGCCTTACAAAGAACTTGTTGATCAAGATGTTC
AACCAGCCCGATACCACATAGCCTTTGGACCTGTGATCGATGGTGATGTAATACCAGATGACCCTCAGAT
ACTGATGGAACAAGGAGAGTTCCTCAACTATGATATAATGTTGGGAGTTAACCAAGGGGAAGGGTTGAAG
TTTGTCGAAAATATAGTAGATAGTGATGATGGTGTATCAGCCAGTGATTTCGACTTTGCTGTTTCTAATT
TTGTTGATAATTTATATGGATATCCTGAAGGCAAAGATGTTTTGAGAGAAACCATTAAATTCATGTATAC
TGACTGGGCTGATCGCCATAATCCTGAAACTAGAAGGAAGACATTGTTGGCTTTGTTTACGGACCATCAA
TGGGTAGCACCTGCTGTGGCCACAGCAGACCTTCACTCGAACTTTGGCTCACCTACATACTTCTATGCCT
TTTATCATCATTGCCAAACAGATCAAGTTCCAGCTTGGGCTGATGCAGCTCATGGGGATGAGGTTCCCTA
TGTGTTGGGAATCCCCATGATTGGCCCTACAGAGTTATTTCCTTGCAATTTCTCCAAGAATGATGTGATG
TTGAGTGCAGTAGTAATGACATACTGGACGAATTTTGCTAAAACTGGTGACCCAAATCAACCAGTTCCTC
AAGACACAAAATTCATCCATACCAAACCCAACCGCTTTGAAGAAGTAGCATGGACCAGATATTCCCAGAA
AGACCAGCTTTATCTCCATATTGGATTAAAACCGAGAGTTAAAGAGCATTACAGAGCCAATAAGGTAAAT
CTCTGGCTGGAGCTGGTACCTCATCTGCATAATCTCAATGACATTTCTCAGTATACCTCGACAACAACTA
AAGTGCCATCCACGGACATCACTCTCAGACCTACAAGGAAGAATTCCACACCAGTCACATCAGCCTTTCC
CACTGCCAAACAGGATGATCCCAAGCAACAACCAAGCCCCTTCTCGGTGGATCAGAGGGACTACTCCACA
GAGCTAAGTGTCACTATCGCAGTGGGGGCCTCTCTGCTGTTTCTCAACATCTTGGCTTTTGCAGCCCTGT
ACTACAAGAAGGATAAGAGGAGACATGATGTCCACCGGAGGTGCAGCCCTCAGCGCACGACCACCAACGA
CCTAACCCATGCTCCAGAAGAGGAAATTATGTCTCTCCAAATGAAGCACACTGACTTGGATCACGAGTGT
GAGTCCATCCATCCACATGAGGTGGTTCTTCGGACCGCCTGTCCCCCAGATTATACTCTAGCTATGAGGA
GGTCACCTGATGATATTCCACTAATGACACCTAACACCATCACAATGATTCCCAACACTATACCAGGGAT
TCAGCCCTTACATACATTCAACACATTTACTGGAGGACAGAATAATACACTGCCCCATCCCCACCCACAC
CCCCATGACCCAGCTTTCTTGTACAAAGTGGTTGATCGAGGAGGTGGAGGTAGCGGAGGTGGAGGTAGCA
AGAGCATGTCTAGCATGGTGTCAGACACTAGCTGCACATTCCCTTCATCTGATGGTATATTCTGGAAGCA
TTGGATTCAAACCAAGGATGGGCAGTGTGGCAGTCCATTAGTATCAACTAGAGATGGGTTCATTGTTGGT
ATACACTCAGCATCGAATTTCACCAACACAAACAATTATTTCACAAGCGTGCCGAAAAACTTCATGGAAT
TGTTGACAAATCAGGAGGCGCAGCAGTGGGTTAGTGGTTGGCGATTAAACGCTGACTCAGTATTGTGGGG
GGGCCATAAAGTTTTCATGCCCAAACCTGGCTACCCATACGATGTTCCTGACTATGCGGGCTATCCCTAT
GACGTCCCGGACTATGCATGAAAGGGCGAATTCGATATCAAGCTTATCGATACCGTCGACAACTCGAGGA
TTACAAGGATGACGACGATAAGTAGGGCCCGGTACCTTAATTAATTAAGGTACCAGGTAAGTGTACCCAA
TTCGCCCTATAGTGAGTCGTATTACAATTCACTCGATCGCCCTTCCCAACAGTTGCGCAGCCTGAATGGC
GAATGGAGATCCAATTTTTAAGTGTATAATGTGTTAAACTACTGATTCTAATTGTTTGTGTATTTTAGAT
TCACAGTCCCAAGGCTCATTTCAGGCCCCTCAGTCCTCACAGTCTGTTCATGATCATAATCAGCCATACC
ACATTTGTAGAGGTTTTACTTGCTTTAAAAAACCTCCCACACCTCCCCCTGAACCTGAAACATAAAATGA
ATGCAATTGTTGTTGTTAACTTGTTTATTGCAGCTTATAATGGTTACAAATAAAGCAATAGCATCACAAA
TTTCACAAATAAAGCATTTTTTTCACTGCATTCTAGTTGTGGTTTGTCCAAACTCATCAATGTATCTTAA
CGCGTAAATTGTAAGCGTTAATATTTTGTTAAAATTCGCGTTAAATTTTTGTTAAATCAGCTCATTTTTT
AACCAATAGGCCGAAATCGGCAAAATCCCTTATAAATCAAAAGAATAGACCGAGATAGGGT
[37 nt withheld, positions 4262-4298]
AAAGAACGTGGACTCCAACGTCAAAGG
[49 nt withheld, positions 4326-4374]
T
[91 nt withheld, positions 4376-4466]
G
[124 nt withheld, positions 4468-4591]
CAGGTGGCACTTTTCGGGGAAATGTGCGCGGAACCCCTATTTGTTTATTTTTCTAAATACATTCAAATAT
GTATCCGCTCATGAGACAATAACCCTGATAAATGCTTCAATAATATTGAAAAAGGAAGAATCCTGAGGCG
GAAAGAACCAGCTGTGGAATGTGTGTCAGTTAGGGTGTGGAAAGTCCCCAGGCTCCCCAGCAGGCAGAAG
TATGCAAAGCATGCATCTCAATTAGTCAGCAACCAGGTGTGGAAAGTCCCCAGGCTCCCCAGCAGGCAGA
AGTATGCAAAGCATGCATCTCAATTAGTCAGCAACCATAGTCCCGCCCCTAACTCCGCCCATCCCGCCCC
TAACTCCGCCCAGTTCCGCCCATTCTCCGCCCCATGGCTGACTAATTTTTTTTATTTATGCAGAGGCCGA
GGCCGCCTCGGCCTCTGAGCTATTCCAGAAGTAGTGAGGAGGCTTTTTTGGAGGCCTAGGCTTTTGCAAA
GATCGATCAAGAGACAGGATGAGGATCGTTTCGCATGATTGAACAAGATGGATTGCACGCAGGTTCTCCG
GCCGCTTGGGTGGAGAGGCTATTCGGCTATGACTGGGCACAACAGACAATCGGCTGCTCTGATGCCGCCG
TGTTCCGGCTGTCAGCGCAGGGGCGCCCGGTTCTTTTTGTCAAGACCGACCTGTCCGGTGCCCTGAATGA
ACTGCAAGACGAGGCAGCGCGGCTATCGTGGCTGGCCACGACGGGCGTTCCTTGCGCAGCTGTGCTCGAC
GTTGTCACTGAAGCGGGAAGGGACTGGCTGCTATTGGGCGAAGTGCCGGGGCAGGATCTCCTGTCATCTC
ACCTTGCTCCTGCCGAGAAAGTATCCATCATGGCTGATGCAATGCGGCGGCTGCATACGCTTGATCCGGC
TACCTGCCCATTCGACCACCAAGCGAAACATCGCATCGAGCGAGCACGTACTCGGATGGAAGCCGGTCTT
GTCGATCAGGATGATCTGGACGAAGAACATCAGGGGCTCGCGCCAGCCGAACTGTTCGCCAGGCTCAAGG
CGAGCATGCCCGACGGCGAGGATCTCGTCGTGACCCATGGCGATGCCTGCTTGCCGAATATCATGGTGGA
AAATGGCCGCTTTTCTGGATTCATCGACTGTGGCCGGCTGGGTGTGGCGGACCGCTATCAGGACATAGCG
TTGGCTACCCGTGATATTGCTGAAGAACTTGGCGGCGAATGGGCTGACCGCTTCCTCGTGCTTTACGGTA
TCGCCGCTCCCGATTCGCAGCGCATCGCCTTCTATCGCCTTCTTGACGAGTTCTTCTGAGCGGGACTCTG
GGGTTCGAAATGACCGACCAAGCGACGCCCAACCTGCCATCACGAGATTTCGATTCCACCGCCGCCTTCT
ATGAAAGGTTGGGCTTCGGAATCGTTTTCCGGGACGCCGGCTGGATGATCCTCCAGCGCGGGGATCTCAT
GCTGGAGTTCTTCGCCCACCCTAGGGGGAGGCTAACTGAAACACGGAAGGAGACAATACCGGAAGGAACC
CGCGCTATGACGGCAATAAAAAGACAGAATAAAACGCACGGTGTTGGGTCGTTTGTTCATAAACGCGGGG
TTCGGTCCCAGGGCTGGCACTCTGTCGATACCCCACCGAGACCCCATTGGGGCCAATACGCCCGCGTTTC
TTCCTTTTCCCCACCCACACCCCCCAAGTTCGGGTGAAGGCCCAGGGCTCGCAGCCAACGTCGGGGCGGC
AGGCCCTGCCATAGCCTCAGGTTACTCATATATACTTTAGATTGATTTAAAACTTCATTTTTAATTTAAA
AGGATCTAGGTGAAGATCCTTTTTGATAATCTCATGACCAAAATCCCTTAACGTGAGTTTTCGTTCCACT
GAGCGTCAGACCCCGTAGAAAAGATCAAAGGATCTTCTTGAGATCCTTTTTTTCTGCGCGTAATCTGCTG
CTTGCAAACAAAAAAACCACCGCTACCAGCGGTGGTTTGTTTGCCGGATCAAGAGCTACCAACTCTTTTT
CCGAAGGTAACTGGCTTCAGCAGAGCGCAGATACCAAATACTGTTCTTCTAGTGTAGCCGTAGTTAGGCC
ACCACTTCAAGAACTCTGTAGCACCGCCTACATACCTCGCTCTGCTAATCCTGTTACCAGTGGCTGCTGC
CAGTGGCGATAAGTCGTGTCTTACCGGGTTGGACTCAAGACGATAGTTACCGGATAAGGCGCAGCGGTCG
GGCTGAACGGGGGGTTCGTGCACACAGCCCAGCTTGGAGCGAACGACCTACACCGAACTGAGATACCTAC
AGCGTGAGCTATGAGAAAGCGCCACGCTTCCCGAAGGGAGAAAGGCGGACAGGTATCCGGTAAGCGGCAG
GGTCGGAACAGGAGAGCGCACGAGGGAGCTTCCAGGGGGAAACGCCTGGTATCTTTATAGTCCTGTCGGG
TTTCGCCACCTCTGACTTGAGCGTCGATTTTTGTGATGCTCGTCAGGGGGGCGGAGCCTATGGAAAAACG
CCAGCAACGCGGCCTTTTTACGGTTCCTGGCCTTTTGCTGGCCTTTTGCTCACATGTTCTTTCCTGCGTT
ATCCCCTGATTCTGTGGATAACCGTATTACCGCC
Features (pLannotate 1.2.2; 23 found; start..end, strand, type, name):
     67..370     +  enhancer       CMV enhancer: human cytomegalovirus immediate early enhancer
    371..574     +  promoter       CMV promoter: human cytomegalovirus (CMV) immediate early promoter
    620..638     +  promoter       T3 promoter: promoter for bacteriophage T3 RNA polymerase
    651..676     +  misc_feature   MCS (fragment): pBluescript multiple cloning site
    682..706     +  protein_bind   attB1: mutant version of attB; recombination site for the Gateway® BP reaction BP Clonase™
    709..3138    +  CDS            Nlgn1: NLGN1_MOUSE - Also known as Kiaa1070. Experimental evidence at protein level: Swiss-Prot protein existence level 1. Cell surface protein involved in cell-cell-interactions via its interactions with neurexin family members. Plays a role in synapse function and synaptic signal transmission, and probably mediates its effects by recruiting and clustering other synaptic proteins. May promote the initial formation of synapses, but is not essential for this. In vitro, triggers the de novo formation of presynaptic structures. May be involved in specification of excitatory synapses. Required to maintai
   3158..3182    -  protein_bind   attB2: mutant version of attB; recombination site for the Gateway® BP reaction BP Clonase™
   3220..3519    +  CDS            TEV protease (fragment): tobacco etch virus protease (Kapust et al., 2001)
   3532..3588    +  CDS            3xHA (fragment): three tandem HA epitope tags
   3598..3630    +  misc_feature   MCS (fragment): pBluescript multiple cloning site
   3639..3662    +  CDS            3xFLAG (fragment): three tandem FLAG® epitope tags
   3716..3734    -  promoter       T7 promoter: promoter for bacteriophage T7 RNA polymerase
   3744..3783    +  CDS            lacZα (fragment): LacZα fragment of β-galactosidase; lacZ fragment
   3793..3848    +  intron         small t intron (fragment): SV40 (simian virus 40) small t antigen intron
   3848..3985    +  CDS            large T antigen (fragment): large T antigen from SV40 (simian virus 40)
   4008..4129    +  polyA_signal   SV40 poly(A) signal: SV40 polyadenylation signal
   4163..4591    -  rep_origin     f1 ori (sequence partly withheld): f1 bacteriophage origin of replication; arrow indicates direction of (+) strand synthesis
   4618..4720    +  promoter       AmpR promoter: bla
   4724..5081    +  promoter       SV40 promoter: SV40 enhancer and early promoter
   5116..5910    +  CDS            NeoR/KanR: aminoglycoside phosphotransferase from Tn5; aph(3')-II (or nptII); confers resistance to neomycin, kanamycin, and G418 (Geneticin®)
   5931..6083    +  CDS            ble (fragment): BLE_KLEPN - Experimental evidence at protein level: Swiss-Prot protein existence level 1. Binding protein with a strong affinity to the bleomycin family of antibiotics. Binds to CL990; an antimitotic-antibiotic compound. From Klebsiella pneumoniae.
   6142..6189    +  polyA_signal   HSV TK poly(A) signal: herpes simplex virus thymidine kinase polyadenylation signal (Cole and Stacy, 1985)
   6519..7107    +  rep_origin     ori: high-copy-number ColE1/pMB1/pBR322/pUC origin of replication
