[The description below was written by a language model from this plasmid's Addgene catalogue record and pLannotate feature annotations shown in this document.]
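Description:
pTag4C_NLGN1-delPBM(TTRV)-CTEV-2xHA is a 7.2 kb mammalian expression plasmid built on the pTag4C backbone for constitutive production of a mouse neuroligin-1 fusion protein. It replicates in E. coli at high copy from a ColE1/pUC-type origin and also carries an f1 origin. A single NeoR/KanR (Tn5 aminoglycoside phosphotransferase) gene sits behind tandem bacterial (bla) and SV40 early promoters and is followed by an HSV TK polyadenylation signal. This gene gives kanamycin selection in bacteria and can confer G418 resistance in mammalian cells.

The expression cassette is driven by the human CMV immediate-early enhancer and promoter and terminated by SV40 small t intron/large T fragments and the SV40 poly(A) signal. The Nlgn1 coding sequence is flanked by attB1 and attB2 sites, which suggests Gateway recombination was involved, although the catalogue entry lists BamHI/HindIII restriction cloning. The C-terminal PDZ-binding motif (the TTRV residues) has been deleted from Nlgn1. Downstream of attB2, the open reading frame appears to continue into a fragment of TEV protease, the C-terminal "CTEV" half named in the record, and then a 2xHA epitope tag for detection. The annotation software labels this tag as a partial 3xHA. A short FLAG-like fragment and T3 and T7 promoters flanking the insert region appear to be backbone remnants.

A CTEV fusion of this kind is normally used in split-TEV complementation assays, where interaction with a partner carrying the N-terminal TEV half restores protease activity and triggers a reporter readout. The associated publication describes a multiplexed cell-based profiling platform. The record does not say so explicitly, but the PBM-deleted version would plausibly serve as a variant unable to bind PDZ-domain scaffolding proteins.
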