Addgene plasmid #223307: pTag4C_NLGN1-delPBM(TTRV)-CTEV-2xHA
Purpose: constitutive expression of NLGN1 without PDZ binding motif - CTEV fusion
Depositing lab: Michael Wehr. Depositing organization: Systasy Bioscience GmbH. Publication: Polypharmacological profiling across protein target families and cellular pathways using the multiplexed cell-based assay platform safetyProfiler reveals efficacy, potency and side effects of drugs. Popovic L, Brankatschk B, Palladino G, Rossner MJ, Wehr MC. Biomed Pharmacother. 2024 Nov;180:117523. doi: 10.1016/j.biopha.2024.117523. Epub 2024 Oct 14. PubMed 39405910.
Backbone
  Vector backbone: pTag4C
  Vector type: Mammalian Expression
Growth in bacteria
  Bacterial resistance: Kanamycin, 50 μg/mL
  Growth temperature: 37°C
  Growth strain: DH5alpha
  Copy number: High Copy
Gene/Insert
  Gene/Insert name: Nlgn1 without PBM - CTEV
  Species: M. musculus (mouse)
  Mutation: deleted PBM
  Entrez Gene: Nlgn1 (a.k.a. 6330415N05Rik, NL1, Nlg1, mKIAA1070)
  Tag / fusion protein: 2xHA (C terminal on insert)
  Cloning method: Restriction Enzyme; 5′ cloning site BamHI (unknown if destroyed); 3′ cloning site HindIII (unknown if destroyed)
Terms and licenses: Academic/Nonprofit Terms; Industry Terms: Not Available to Industry
How to cite: pTag4C_NLGN1-delPBM(TTRV)-CTEV-2xHA was a gift from Michael Wehr (Addgene plasmid # 223307 ; http://n2t.net/addgene:223307 ; RRID:Addgene_223307)
